Addgene plasmid #36773: TAL2360
Depositing lab: Keith Joung. Depositing organization: Massachusetts General Hospital. Publication: FLASH assembly of TALENs for high-throughput genome editing. Reyon D, Tsai SQ, Khayter C, Foden JA, Sander JD, Joung JK. Nat Biotechnol. 2012 Apr 8. doi: 10.1038/nbt.2170. PubMed 22484455.
Backbone
  Vector backbone: JDS74
  Backbone manufacturer: Joung lab (Addgene Plasmid # 32288)
  Backbone size w/o insert (bp): 6447
  Vector type: Mammalian, T7 for in vitro mRNA synthesis
Growth in bacteria
  Bacterial resistance: Ampicillin, 100 μg/mL
  Growth temperature: 37°C
  Growth strain: XL1 Blue
  Copy number: High Copy
Gene/Insert
  Gene/Insert name: CBX8-TALEN_Left (alt name: CBX8)
  Species: H. sapiens (human)
  Insert size (bp): 1640
  Entrez Gene: Cbx8 (a.k.a. Pc3)
  Promoter: CMV
  Tag / fusion protein: 3X Flag (N terminal on backbone); WT FOKI (C terminal on backbone)
  Cloning method: Restriction Enzyme; 5′ cloning site BsmBI (destroyed during cloning); 3′ cloning site BsmBI (destroyed during cloning)
  Sequencing primers: 5′ CMV-F; 3′ BGH-rev
Terms and licenses: Academic/Nonprofit Terms; Industry Terms: Not Available to Industry
Depositor comments: Target binding site: TGGAGCTTTCAGCGGTGG It is strongly recommended that users perform a diagnostic digest to verify this plasmid prior to use. For example, a double digest of the plasmid with BamHI and KpnI should result in two bands at 2.2kb and 5.9kb.
How to cite: TAL2360 was a gift from Keith Joung (Addgene plasmid # 36773 ; http://n2t.net/addgene:36773 ; RRID:Addgene_36773)
