[The description below was written by a language model from this plasmid's Addgene catalogue record.]
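Description:
TAL2360 is a mammalian expression plasmid encoding the left-hand monomer of a TALE nuclease (TALEN) pair directed against the human CBX8 gene. It is built on the JDS74 backbone, a roughly 6.4 kb TALEN expression vector, and is maintained in E. coli as a high-copy plasmid under ampicillin selection. The record does not include a feature table, so details such as the origin of replication and polyadenylation signal are not explicitly listed, although the use of a BGH reverse sequencing primer suggests a BGH terminator region downstream of the coding sequence.

The insert is an approximately 1.6 kb array of TALE repeats, generated by the FLASH assembly method and cloned into the backbone through BsmBI sites that were destroyed in the process. BsmBI is a type IIS enzyme, so the repeat array is joined in frame with the flanking backbone-encoded segments. The backbone supplies an N-terminal 3X Flag epitope tag for detection and a C-terminal wild-type FokI nuclease domain, giving a complete Flag-TALE-FokI fusion. Expression in mammalian cells is driven by the CMV promoter, and the vector type also indicates a T7 promoter, allowing in vitro transcription of mRNA for delivery by injection or transfection.

Because FokI cleaves only as a dimer, this construct is meant to be used with a matching right-hand CBX8 TALEN that binds the opposite strand nearby. Together they introduce a double-strand break at the CBX8 locus for targeted mutagenesis or genome editing in human cells. The depositor recommends verifying the plasmid by diagnostic restriction digest before use, as is sensible for repeat-rich constructs.
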