>Addgene plasmid #36773 | TAL2360 | depositor partial sequence | sequence record 45966 | TAL2360 sequence 1640 bps
GAACCTGACCCCAGACCAGGTAGTCGCAATCGCGAACAATAATGGGGGAAAGCAAGCCCTGGAAACCGTG
CAAAGGTTGTTGCCGGTCCTTTGTCAAGACCACGGCCTTACACCGGAGCAAGTCGTGGCCATTGCAAATA
ATAACGGTGGCAAACAGGCTCTTGAGACGGTTCAGAGACTTCTCCCAGTTCTCTGTCAAGCCCACGGGCT
GACTCCCGATCAAGTTGTAGCGATTGCGTCGAACATTGGAGGGAAACAAGCATTGGAGACTGTCCAACGG
CTCCTTCCCGTGTTGTGTCAAGCCCACGGTTTGACGCCTGCACAAGTGGTCGCCATCGCCAACAACAACG
GCGGTAAGCAGGCGCTGGAAACAGTACAGCGCCTGCTGCCTGTACTGTGCCAGGATCATGGACTGACCCC
AGACCAGGTAGTCGCAATCGCGTCACATGACGGGGGAAAGCAAGCCCTGGAAACCGTGCAAAGGTTGTTG
CCGGTCCTTTGTCAAGACCACGGCCTTACACCGGAGCAAGTCGTGGCCATTGCAAGCAATGGGGGTGGCA
AACAGGCTCTTGAGACGGTTCAGAGACTTCTCCCAGTTCTCTGTCAAGCCCACGGGCTGACTCCCGATCA
AGTTGTAGCGATTGCGTCCAACGGTGGAGGGAAACAAGCATTGGAGACTGTCCAACGGCTCCTTCCCGTG
TTGTGTCAAGCCCACGGTTTGACGCCTGCACAAGTGGTCGCCATCGCCTCGAATGGCGGCGGTAAGCAGG
CGCTGGAAACAGTACAGCGCCTGCTGCCTGTACTGTGCCAGGATCATGGACTGACCCCAGACCAGGTAGT
CGCAATCGCGTCACATGACGGGGGAAAGCAAGCCCTGGAAACCGTGCAAAGGTTGTTGCCGGTCCTTTGT
CAAGACCACGGCCTTACACCGGAGCAAGTCGTGGCCATTGCAAGCAACATCGGTGGCAAACAGGCTCTTG
AGACGGTTCAGAGACTTCTCCCAGTTCTCTGTCAAGCCCACGGGCTGACTCCCGATCAAGTTGTAGCGAT
TGCGAATAACAATGGAGGGAAACAAGCATTGGAGACTGTCCAACGGCTCCTTCCCGTGTTGTGTCAAGCC
CACGGTTTGACGCCTGCACAAGTGGTCGCCATCGCCAGCCATGATGGCGGTAAGCAGGCGCTGGAAACAG
TACAGCGCCTGCTGCCTGTACTGTGCCAGGATCATGGACTGACCCCAGACCAGGTAGTCGCAATCGCGAA
CAATAATGGGGGAAAGCAAGCCCTGGAAACCGTGCAAAGGTTGTTGCCGGTCCTTTGTCAAGACCACGGC
CTTACACCGGAGCAAGTCGTGGCCATTGCAAATAATAACGGTGGCAAACAGGCTCTTGAGACGGTTCAGA
GACTTCTCCCAGTTCTCTGTCAAGCCCACGGGCTGACTCCCGATCAAGTTGTAGCGATTGCGTCCAACGG
TGGAGGGAAACAAGCATTGGAGACTGTCCAACGGCTCCTTCCCGTGTTGTGTCAAGCCCACGGTTTGACG
CCTGCACAAGTGGTCGCCATCGCCAACAACAACGGCGGTAAGCAGGCGCTGGAAACAGTACAGCGCCTGC
TGCCTGTACTGTGCCAGGATCATGGACTGA
