>Addgene plasmid #36773 | TAL2360 | addgene partial sequence | sequence record 48227 | JDS-TALEN-F 5'-TAGGGGTCGGTAAACAGTGG-3'
TTAGGGGGCCTCCGTCTCCAGCTCGACACCGGGCAGCTGCTGAAGATCGCGAAGAGAGGGGGAGTAACAG
CGGTAGAGGCAGTGCACGCCTGGCGCAATGCGCTCACCGGGGCCCCCTTGAACCTGACCCCAGACCAGGT
AGTCGCAATCGCGAACAATAATGGGGGAAAGCAAGCCCTGGAAACCGTGCAAAGGTTGTTGCCGGTCCTT
TGTCAAGACCACGGCCTTACACCGGAGCAAGTCGTGGCCATTGCAAATAATAACGGTGGCAAACAGGCTC
TTGAGACGGTTCAGAGACTTCTCCCAGTTCTCTGTCAAGCCCACGGGCTGACTCCCGATCAAGTTGTAGC
GATTGCGTCGAACATTGGAGGGAAACAAGCATTGGAGACTGTCCAACGGCTCCTTCCCGTGTTGTGTCAA
GCCCACGGTTTGACGCCTGCACAAGTGGTCGCCATCGCCAACAACAACGGCGGTAAGCAGGCGCTGGAAA
CAGTACAGCGCCTGCTGCCTGTACTGTGCCAGGATCATGGACTGACCCCAGACCAGGTAGTCGCAATCGC
GTCACATGACGGGGGAAAGCAAGCCCTGGAAACCGTGCAAAGGTTGTTGCCGGTCCTTTGTCAAGACCAC
GGCCTTACACCGGAGCAAGTCGTGGCCATTGCAAGCAATGGGGGTGGCAAACAGGCTCTTGAGACGGTTC
AGAGACTTCTCCCAGTTCTCTGTCAAGCCCACGGGCTGACTCCCGATCAAGTTGTAGCGATTGCGTCCAA
CGGTGGAGGGAAACAAGCATTGGAGACTGTCCAACGGCTCCTTCCCGTGTTGTGTCA
