>Addgene plasmid #36773 | TAL2360 | addgene partial sequence | sequence record 49456 | CMV-F 5'-CGCAAATGGGCGGTAGGCGTG-3'
ACTAGAGAACCCACTGCTTACTGGCTTATCGAAATTAATACGACTCACTATAGGGAGACCCAAGCTGGCT
AGCACCATGGACTACAAAGACCATGACGGTGATTATAAAGATCATGACATCGATTACAAGGATGACGATG
ACAAGATGGCCCCCAAGAAGAAGAGGAAGGTGGGCATTCACCGCGGGGTACCTATGGTGGACTTGAGGAC
ACTCGGTTATTCGCAACAGCAACAGGAGAAAATCAAGCCTAAGGTCAGGAGCACCGTCGCGCAACACCAC
GAGGCGCTTGTGGGGCATGGCTTCACTCATGCGCATATTGTCGCGCTTTCACAGCACCCTGCGGCGCTTG
GGACGGTGGCTGTCAAATACCAAGATATGATTGCGGCCCTGCCCGAAGCCACGCACGAGGCAATTGTAGG
GGTCGGTAAACAGTGGTCGGGAGCGCGAGCACTTGAGGCGCTGCTGACTGTGGCGGGTGAGCTTAGGGGG
CCTCCGCTCCAGCTCGACACCGGGCAGCTGCTGAAGATCGCGAAGAGAGGGGGAGTAACAGCGGTAGAGG
CAGTGCACGCCTGGCGCAATGCGCTCACCGGGGCCCCCTTGAACCTGACCCCAGACCAGGTAGTCGCAAT
CGCGAACAATAATGGGGGAAAGCAAGCCCTGGAAACCGTGCAAAGGTTGTTGCCGGTCCTTTGTCAAGAC
CACGGCCTTACACCGGAGCAAGTCGTGGCCATTGCAAATAATAACGGTGGCAAACAGGCTCTTGAGACGG
TTCAGAGACTTCTCCCAGTTCTCTGTCAAGCCCACGGGCTGACTCC
